>Addgene plasmid #205607 | pcDNA3.1-ROR1-V5/HIS | addgene full sequence | sequence record 407175 | Addgene NGS Result
GGGCGGAGAATGGGCGGAACTGGGCGGAGTTAGGGGCGGGATGGGCGGAGTTAGGGGCGGGACTATGGTT
GCTGACTAATTGAGATGCATGCTTTGCATACTTCTGCCTGCTGGGGAGCCTGGGGACTTTCCACACCTGG
TTGCTGACTAATTGAGATGCATGCTTTGCATACTTCTGCCTGCTGGGGAGCCTGGGGACTTTCCACACCC
TAACTGACACACATTCCACAGAATTAATTCGCGTTAAATTTTTGTTAAATCAGCTCATTTTTTAACCAAT
AGGCCGAAATCGGCAAAATCCCTTATAAATCAAAAGAATAGACCGAGATAGGGT
[37 nt withheld, positions 335-371]
AAAGAACGTGGACTCCAACGTCAAAGG
[49 nt withheld, positions 399-447]
T
[91 nt withheld, positions 449-539]
G
[124 nt withheld, positions 541-664]
GGGGATACCCCCTAGAGCCCCAGCTGGTTCTTTCCGCCTCAGAAGCCATAGAGCCCACCGCATCCCCAGC
ATGCCTGCTATTGTCTTCCCAATCCTCCCCCTTGCTGTCCTGCCCCACCCCACCCCCCAGAATAGAATGA
CACCTACTCAGACAATGCGATGCAATTTCCTCATTTTATTAGGAAAGGACAGTGGGAGTGGCACCTTCCA
GGGTCAAGGAAGGCACGGGGGAGGGGCAAACAACAGATGGCTGGCAACTAGAAGGCACAGTCGAGGCTGA
TCAGCGGGTTTAAACTCAATGGTGATGGTGATGATGACCGGTACGCGTAGAATCGAGACCGAGGAGAGGG
TTAGGGATAGGCTTACCTTCGAACCGCGGGCCCTCTAGACTCGAGCGGCCGCCACTGTGCTGGATATCTG
CAGAATTGTCTTGACCCTTTGCAGAAATCATAGATTCGGTGTGTCCATGAATATTGGCGTCTCCTAGTAA
AGATGCTTGCTTTGAGTCAATTTTGTAGGGTTTTTGAGATTTGTTGCCAAAAACGGTGATACCCATTCCA
CCAGGATGATTTGGAATTGACATGTGTGGTAGTAAAGGAATATTTGCTTCCTGATTGGATCCTGATGAGG
GCAAGCTAGTCACATGGCCAGTGCTAGTCGACCCACTGGCACTGCTTGGGGACCGACTCTTGGGAGGTGG
GCAGTGCTGAATCACTCTGGGAGGACCTGTTGGCTGGTAGTGGGCAGCTGGAAACGCTGCATATCCAGGA
GGTATTGGGTATCCATTGATGGGAATGAATCGCTGGTTCTGAGGTATTGGCGGGCCAATGAAACCAGCAA
TCTGGCCCTGTGGTGTAATACCCTGGCTCGGGAACATGTAATTAGGATATCTGGGGTTACTGAGATTACT
CACTGGGCTGGCACTGAGGGAGGTTGTCTGTGTGGTGGCATTCCCCCCCGAAGGAGTAGTAGAGCTTGTG
TGACTTGAGAGTCCCTCCCAGGACCGAAGCCGGACGTGAATATCTTTAAATCTTGGTCTCCTAGAAGGAA
TCTCATTCCAGCACTCTGTCATGAGGCTGTACATTCTGGGTGGGCAGTCTTCAGAGCATGGTAAGAGCTG
CCGTTTTCTCACCATCTCAATCACTTCCTGGTTACTGAATCCATAATATGGCTGGAGTCCAAAACTGAAA
ATCTCCCACAAGACAACCCCAAAGGACCAGATATCTGAATCAGAAGAGAATTTGCCATACATGATGGCTT
CAGGGGGCATCCAGCGAATGGGCAGCAAGGACTTACTCTGGACCCTGTAGTAATCAGCGGAGTAAATTTC
TCTGGAAAGCCCCAAGTCTGAAATCTTTACATGAAGTTGCTCTCCGATTAAAATATTGCGAGCTGCAAGG
TCCTTGTGGACAAAGAAGTGACTAGACAGGTATTCCATGCCAGCTGCAATCTGAATTGCAATGTGCAGAA
AATCTCCGTGGTCCAGGCTGGATTTCACAGTCCCATCTTCATCACTGCTGCAGCCAACATCAGAGTGTGG
GGATCTCATGATGAGGAACTCATGGAGATCCCCCTGATTAATATACTCAAAAAGCATGCACACAGGTTGT
TCCTGAGTGACGGCACCTAGAAGGCAGACAATATTGGGGTGGTGCAGTTCTGCCATTAGGGAGGCTTCTT
GTTGAAATTCCGTCCATTGCTGGGGGTTGTTATAGTCTTTCAAGGTCTTGATAGCAACCAGCTGAGCATG
GTCCATGCCTGGGAGATAGAGATGGCCTTTATAGATTTTTCCAAAGGCACACTCACCCAATTCTTCCATA
AAGCGTACAGCAGAAAGAGGTAGCTCTTTAGCCTTGCTCTTGGGTTTATATGCATTCAGCATTGACATCT
CTACATTTTGACCTCTGACGTGTTTTGGTTGCCTCTGGACTGGTGCCGACGATGACTTCTGGTTATTCCG
ACAGACGCAAATGAAGAAGAAGAGTAAAGCAATGGCCAGGGGAATGGCCACACTTGGCACTAGTATGTAC
AGGATTTCCATTTTATTCTTCTCCTTGGAATCCTTTGAATCGCACGCTGGGATGTCACACAGATCAGACT
TAAAGTTTTCATCCAAGGTGAAGCACCAGGGAGCTTCCTTTTGATTCCCTGGGTTGCGGCAGTAGGAATG
GCCTCCATTCAGCTCTGGGAAACGAAGGGCGGTGAAAGTGTGTGTGTGGGGATACTGGGAATTCCATGGC
TGGCACTGGCGCCCTGATTTGGTCACACTGACGGTCCCCCGGTAGTCCACACCTGTGCTGTTATAACACT
TGTGATTTTTATTTATAGGATCTGCCATGGGAATTCCAATCCGGATACAGTTCGCAGCTTCTGGGCTCTC
TGGCTGGGGGAGATCTTCACAGTTTGGCAGTTTCAGCCTCATCAGAATCATGGGATTTGATCTTGCAAAA
ATGTACTCTGTTTGACACAGGACATTCTCCAGGATTTCACATTCATCGCGACACAAGTCACGGGGCTTTG
GGACGGATGAAGTTTCATCGCAGTACGGGAAGGCATAGTGGCACAGGGAAGGAATGGCGAACTGAGAACA
CTTATCAGATAAGTGACTGGAAGTGCCAATCATAGTGAAGGCAGCTGTGATCTGATTTTCTATTTCCCCT
TGCATGTGCAAAGACTCCATATAGACGGTGCGGTTGCCAATAAATCTTGCACATGCAATCCCTCTGTATG
GCTGACAGAATCCATCTTCTTCATACTCATCTGAGTATCCTGGACTTGCAGTGGGAGGGGGGCCAAACTT
GACAAACAAGACTCCAGTGGAAGAAACCACCTCCTTGCCGTTTGTTGCCACGCACTGGAAGTAGCCTGTG
TCTGTGGTGTCGAGGTTTCTAATCCGCAGCCGAGAGCCATAGATGGTGGACCGAAAGGAGAGCCTCCGGG
GCTCCTGGACCACAGGAGCATCATTTTTGAACCAGCGGATGGTGGGAGGTGGATTCCCAGAGACTTTGCA
GTGCAGTTCTGCTGTCTGGCCCAGAGACGTGGTGATGTTATTCATTGGTTCATCGAGGGTCAGGTAAGAA
TCTTTGTTGAGTTCACTTGAGATGTTCCATGATGAGGTAGGCACTAATTCAGCACTGACTGACAGCTCTG
TTTCTTGGGCAGCAGCCCCGCGTGCGGCCAGCAGCAGCGCGGCCAGCAGCGCCAGGAGCGGCGGGCGCGT
CCCGCGGCGGCGCGGTCGATGCATGGTGAAGGGTACTGGATCCGAGCTCGGTACCAAGCTTAACTAGCCA
GCTTGGGTCTCCCTATAGTGAGTCGTATTAATTTCGATAAGCCAGTAAGCAGTGGGTTCTCTAGTTAGCC
AGAGAGCTCTGCTTATATAGACCTCCCACCGTACACGCCTACCGCCCATTTGCGTCAATGGGGCGGAGTT
GTTACGACATTTTGGAAAGTCCCGTTGATTTTGGTGCCAAAACAAACTCCCATTGACGTCAATGGGGTGG
AGACTTGGAAATCCCCGTGAGTCAAACCGCTATCCACGCCCATTGATGTACTGCCAAAACCGCATCACCA
TGGTAATAGCGATGACTAATACGTAGATGTACTGCCAAGTAGGAAAGTCCCATAAGGTCATGTACTGGGC
ATAATGCCAGGCGGGCCATTTACCGTCATTGACGTCAATAGGGGGCGTACTTGGCATATGATACACTTGA
TGTACTGCCAAGTGGGCAGTTTACCGTAAATACTCCACCCATTGACGTCAATGGAAAGTCCCTATTGGCG
TTACTATGGGAACATACGTCATTATTGACGTCAATGGGCGGGGGTCGTTGGGCGGTCAGCCAGGCGGGCC
ATTTACCGTAAGTTATGTAACGCGGAACTCCATATATGGGCTATGAACTAATGACCCCGTAATTGATTAC
TATTAATAACTAGTCAATAATCAATGTCAACGCGTATATCTGGCCCGTACATCGCGAAGCAGCGCAAAAC
GCCTAACCCTAAGCAGATTCTTCATGCAATTGTCGGTCAAGCCTTGCCTTGTTGTAGCTTAAATTTTGCT
CGCGCACTACTCAGCGACCTCCAACACACAAGCAGGGAGCAGATACTGGCTTAACTATGCGGCATCAGAG
CAGATTGTACTGAGAGTGCACCATAGGGGATCGGGAGATCTCCCGATCCGTCGACGTCAGGTGGCACTTT
TCGGGGAAATGTGCGCGGAACCCCTATTTGTTTATTTTTCTAAATACATTCAAATATGTATCCGCTCATG
AGACAATAACCCTGATAAATGCTTCAATAATATTGAAAAAGGAAGAGTATGAGTATTCAACATTTCCGTG
TCGCCCTTATTCCCTTTTTTGCGGCATTTTGCCTTCCTGTTTTTGCTCACCCAGAAACGCTGGTGAAAGT
AAAAGATGCTGAAGATCAGTTGGGTGCACGAGTGGGTTACATCGAACTGGATCTCAACAGCGGTAAGATC
CTTGAGAGTTTTCGCCCCGAAGAACGTTTTCCAATGATGAGCACTTTTAAAGTTCTGCTATGTGGCGCGG
TATTATCCCGTATTGACGCCGGGCAAGAGCAACTCGGTCGCCGCATACACTATTCTCAGAATGACTTGGT
TGAGTACTCACCAGTCACAGAAAAGCATCTTACGGATGGCATGACAGTAAGAGAATTATGCAGTGCTGCC
ATAACCATGAGTGATAACACTGCGGCCAACTTACTTCTGACAACGATCGGAGGACCGAAGGAGCTAACCG
CTTTTTTGCACAACATGGGGGATCATGTAACTCGCCTTGATCGTTGGGAACCGGAGCTGAATGAAGCCAT
ACCAAACGACGAGCGTGACACCACGATGCCTGTAGCAATGGCAACAACGTTGCGCAAACTATTAACTGGC
GAACTACTTACTCTAGCTTCCCGGCAACAATTAATAGACTGGATGGAGGCGGATAAAGTTGCAGGACCAC
TTCTGCGCTCGGCCCTTCCGGCTGGCTGGTTTATTGCTGATAAATCTGGAGCCGGTGAGCGTGGGTCTCG
CGGTATCATTGCAGCACTGGGGCCAGATGGTAAGCCCTCCCGTATCGTAGTTATCTACACGACGGGGAGT
CAGGCAACTATGGATGAACGAAATAGACAGATCGCTGAGATAGGTGCCTCACTGATTAAGCATTGGTAAC
TGTCAGACCAAGTTTACTCATATATACTTTAGATTGATTTAAAACTTCATTTTTAATTTAAAAGGATCTA
GGTGAAGATCCTTTTTGATAATCTCATGACCAAAATCCCTTAACGTGAGTTTTCGTTCCACTGAGCGTCA
GACCCCGTAGAAAAGATCAAAGGATCTTCTTGAGATCCTTTTTTTCTGCGCGTAATCTGCTGCTTGCAAA
CAAAAAAACCACCGCTACCAGCGGTGGTTTGTTTGCCGGATCAAGAGCTACCAACTCTTTTTCCGAAGGT
AACTGGCTTCAGCAGAGCGCAGATACCAAATACTGTTCTTCTAGTGTAGCCGTAGTTAGGCCACCACTTC
AAGAACTCTGTAGCACCGCCTACATACCTCGCTCTGCTAATCCTGTTACCAGTGGCTGCTGCCAGTGGCG
ATAAGTCGTGTCTTACCGGGTTGGACTCAAGACGATAGTTACCGGATAAGGCGCAGCGGTCGGGCTGAAC
GGGGGGTTCGTGCACACAGCCCAGCTTGGAGCGAACGACCTACACCGAACTGAGATACCTACAGCGTGAG
CTATGAGAAAGCGCCACGCTTCCCGAAGGGAGAAAGGCGGACAGGTATCCGGTAAGCGGCAGGGTCGGAA
CAGGAGAGCGCACGAGGGAGCTTCCAGGGGGAAACGCCTGGTATCTTTATAGTCCTGTCGGGTTTCGCCA
CCTCTGACTTGAGCGTCGATTTTTGTGATGCTCGTCAGGGGGGCGGAGCCTATGGAAAAACGCCAGCAAC
GCGGCCTTTTTACGGTTCCTGGCCTTTTGCTGGCCTTTTGCTCACATGTTCTTTCCTGCGTTATCCCCTG
ATTCTGTGGATAACCGTATTACCGCCTTTGAGTGAGCTGATACCGCTCGCCGCAGCCGAACGACCGAGCG
CAGCGAGTCAGTGAGCGAGGAAGCGGAAGAGCGCCCAATACGCAAACCGCCTCTCCCCGCGCGTTGGCCG
ATTCATTAATGCAGCTGGCACGACAGGTTTCCCGACTGGAAAGCGGGCAGTGAGCGCAACGCAATTAATG
TGAGTTAGCTCACTCATTAGGCACCCCAGGCTTTACACTTTATGCTTCCGGCTCGTATGTTGTGTGGAAT
TGTGAGCGGATAACAATTTCACACAGGAAACAGCTATGACCATGATTACGCCAAGCTCTAGCTAGAGGTC
GACGGTATACAGACATGATAAGATACATTGATGAGTTTGGACAAACCACAACTAGAATGCAGTGAAAAAA
ATGCTTTATTTGTGAAATTTGTGATGCTATTGCTTTATTTGTAACCATTATAAGCTGCAATAAACAAGTT
GGGGTGGGCGAAGAACTCCAGCATGAGATCCCCGCGCTGGAGGATCATCCAGCCGGCGTCCCGGAAAACG
ATTCCGAAGCCCAACCTTTCATAGAAGGCGGCGGTGGAATCGAAATCTCGTGATGGCAGGTTGGGCGTCG
CTTGGTCGGTCATTTCGCGAACCCCAGAGTCCCGCTCAGAAGAACTCGTCAAGAAGGCGATAGAAGGCGA
TGCGCTGCGAATCGGGAGCGGCGATACCGTAAAGCACGAGGAAGCGGTCAGCCCATTCGCCGCCAAGCTC
TTCAGCAATATCACGGGTAGCCAACGCTATGTCCTGATAGCGGTCCGCCACACCCAGCCGGCCACAGTCG
ATGAATCCAGAAAAGCGGCCATTTTCCACCATGATATTCGGCAAGCAGGCATCGCCATGGGTCACGACGA
GATCCTCGCCGTCGGGCATGCGCGCCTTGAGCCTGGCGAACAGTTCGGCTGGCGCGAGCCCCTGATGCTC
TTCGTCCAGATCATCCTGATCGACAAGACCGGCTTCCATCCGAGTACGTGCTCGCTCGATGCGATGTTTC
GCTTGGTGGTCGAATGGGCAGGTAGCCGGATCAAGCGTATGCAGCCGCCGCATTGCATCAGCCATGATGG
ATACTTTCTCGGCAGGAGCAAGGTGAGATGACAGGAGATCCTGCCCCGGCACTTCGCCCAATAGCAGCCA
GTCCCTTCCCGCTTCAGTGACAACGTCGAGCACAGCTGCGCAAGGAACGCCCGTCGTGGCCAGCCACGAT
AGCCGCGCTGCCTCGTCCTGCAGTTCATTCAGGGCACCGGACAGGTCGGTCTTGACAAAAAGAACCGGGC
GCCCCTGCGCTGACAGCCGGAACACGGCGGCATCAGAGCAGCCGATTGTCTGTTGTGCCCAGTCATAGCC
GAATAGCCTCTCCACCCAAGCGGCCGGAGAACCTGCGTGCAATCCATCTTGTTCAATCATGCGAAACGAT
CCTCATCCTGTCTCTTGATCAGATCCGAAAATGGATATACAAGCTCCCGGGAGCTTTTTGCAAAAGCCTA
GGCCTCCAAAAAAGCCTCCTCACTACTTCTGGAATAGCTCAGAGGCAGAGGCGGCCTCGGCCTCTGCATA
AATAAAAAAAATTAGTCAGCCATG
Features (pLannotate 1.2.2; 21 found; start..end, strand, type, name):
    236..664     -  rep_origin     f1 ori (sequence partly withheld): f1 bacteriophage origin of replication; arrow indicates direction of (+) strand synthesis
    685..706     -  promoter       SV40 promoter (fragment): SV40 enhancer and early promoter
    710..934     -  polyA_signal   bGH poly(A) signal: bovine growth hormone polyadenylation signal
    990..1031    -  CDS            V5 tag: epitope tag from simian virus 5
   1104..3908    -  CDS            ROR1: ROR1_HUMAN - Also known as NTRKR1. Experimental evidence at protein level: Swiss-Prot protein existence level 1. Has very low kinase activity in vitro and is unlikely to function as a tyrosine kinase in vivo (PubMed:25029443). Receptor for ligand WNT5A which activate downstream NFkB signaling pathway and may result in the inhibition of WNT3A-mediated signaling (PubMed:25029443, PubMed:27162350). In inner ear, crucial for spiral ganglion neurons to innervate auditory hair cells (PubMed:27162350). From Homo sapiens (Human).
   3966..3984    -  promoter       T7 promoter: promoter for bacteriophage T7 RNA polymerase
   4000..4033    -  LTR            5' LTR (truncated) (fragment): truncated 5' long terminal repeat (LTR) from HIV-1
   4029..4232    -  promoter       CMV promoter: human cytomegalovirus (CMV) immediate early promoter
   4233..4612    -  enhancer       CMV enhancer: human cytomegalovirus immediate early enhancer
   4767..4819    +  misc_feature   bom (fragment): basis of mobility region from pBR322
   4878..4982    +  promoter       AmpR promoter: bla
   4983..5843    +  CDS            AmpR: β-lactamase; bla; confers resistance to ampicillin, carbenicillin, and related antibiotics
   6014..6602    +  rep_origin     ori: high-copy-number ColE1/pMB1/pBR322/pUC origin of replication
   6785..6877    +  CDS            lacI (fragment): lac repressor; lacI; The lac repressor binds to the lac operator to inhibit transcription in E. coli. This inhibition can be relieved by adding lactose or isopropyl-β-D-thiogalactopyranoside (IPTG).
   6890..6911    +  protein_bind   CAP binding site: CAP binding activates transcription in the presence of cAMP. E. coli catabolite activator protein
   6926..6956    +  promoter       lac promoter: promoter for the E. coli lac operon
   6964..6980    +  protein_bind   lac operator: The lac repressor binds to the lac operator to inhibit transcription in E. coli. This inhibition can be relieved by adding lactose or isopropyl-β-D-thiogalactopyranoside (IPTG). lac repressor encoded by lacI
   7053..7174    -  polyA_signal   SV40 poly(A) signal: SV40 polyadenylation signal
   7169..7327    -  CDS            ble (fragment): BLE_KLEPN - Experimental evidence at protein level: Swiss-Prot protein existence level 1. Binding protein with a strong affinity to the bleomycin family of antibiotics. Binds to CL990; an antimitotic-antibiotic compound. From Klebsiella pneumoniae.
   7353..8144    -  CDS            neo: KKA2_KLEPN - Also known as kan, nptII. Experimental evidence at protein level: Swiss-Prot protein existence level 1. Resistance to kanamycin, neomycin, paromomycin, ribostamycin, butirosin and gentamicin B. From Klebsiella pneumoniae.
   8211..222     -  promoter       SV40 promoter (across the origin): SV40 enhancer and early promoter
