[The description below was written by a language model from this plasmid's Addgene catalogue record and pLannotate feature annotations shown in this document.]
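Description:
pcDNA3.1-ROR1-V5/HIS is a mammalian expression plasmid of about 8.3 kb, built on the commercial pcDNA3.1-V5/His TOPO-cloning backbone, that drives expression of the human receptor tyrosine kinase ROR1 (also known as NTRKR1). In bacteria it is maintained at high copy through a ColE1/pUC-type origin and selected with ampicillin via the β-lactamase gene. An f1 origin is also present, which in principle allows production of single-stranded DNA. For mammalian cells the sequence carries a neomycin phosphotransferase gene under the SV40 enhancer/early promoter with an SV40 polyadenylation signal, the arrangement normally used for G418 selection of stable transfectants.

The payload is a single expression cassette. The CMV immediate-early enhancer and promoter sit upstream of the ROR1 coding sequence, and the bovine growth hormone polyadenylation signal terminates the transcript. A T7 promoter lies between the CMV promoter and the insert, so the insert can also be transcribed in vitro or sequenced from that side. The catalogue entry describes a C-terminal V5-His tag supplied by the backbone. The annotation finds the V5 epitope immediately downstream of ROR1, but it does not separately call the polyhistidine stretch. The V5 epitope allows detection of the protein with anti-tag antibodies. Several short annotations, namely an HIV-1 LTR fragment, a ble fragment, a lacI fragment and lac promoter/operator elements, look like backbone remnants or partial sequence matches rather than functional parts.

The stated purpose is expression of human ROR1 in mammalian cells. The associated publication concerns a reporter for in-cell activity profiling of protein kinase oncogenes, which suggests the plasmid served as one of a panel of kinase expression constructs. The annotation notes that ROR1 has very low intrinsic kinase activity and acts as a WNT5A receptor.
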