Addgene plasmid #205607: pcDNA3.1-ROR1-V5/HIS
Purpose: Expression of human ROR1 receptor tyrosine kinase in mammalian cells
Depositing lab: Pavel Krejčí. Depositing organization: Masaryk University. Publication: One reporter for in-cell activity profiling of majority of protein kinase oncogenes. Gudernova I, Foldynova-Trantirkova S, Ghannamova BE, Fafilek B, Varecha M, Balek L, Hruba E, Jonatova L, Jelinkova I, Kunova Bosakova M, Trantirek L, Mayer J, Krejci P. Elife. 2017 Feb 15;6. pii: e21536. doi: 10.7554/eLife.21536. PubMed 28199182.
Backbone
  Vector backbone: pcDNA3.1-V5/His
  Backbone manufacturer: Invitrogen
  Vector type: Mammalian Expression
Growth in bacteria
  Bacterial resistance: Ampicillin, 100 μg/mL
  Growth temperature: 37°C
  Growth strain: DH5alpha
  Copy number: High Copy
Gene/Insert
  Gene/Insert name: ROR1 receptor tyrosine kinase
  Species: H. sapiens (human)
  Entrez Gene: ROR1 (a.k.a. NTRKR1, dJ537F10.1)
  Promoter: CMV
  Tag / fusion protein: V5-His (C terminal on backbone)
  Cloning method: TOPO Cloning
Terms and licenses: Academic/Nonprofit Terms; Industry Terms: Not Available to Industry
How to cite: pcDNA3.1-ROR1-V5/HIS was a gift from Pavel Krejčí (Addgene plasmid # 205607 ; http://n2t.net/addgene:205607 ; RRID:Addgene_205607)
